>Addgene plasmid #144179 | TFORF1492 | addgene full sequence | sequence record 404070 | Addgene NGS Result
TTAATGTAGTCTTATGCAATACTCTTGTAGTCTTGCAACATGGTAACGATGAGTTAGCAACATGCCTTAC
AAGGAGAGAAAAAGCACCGTGCATGCCGATTGGTGGAAGTAAGGTGGTACGATCGTGCCTTATTAGGAAG
GCAACAGACGGGTCTGACATGGATTGGACGAACCACTGAATTGCCGCATTGCAGAGATATTGTATTTAAG
TGCCTAGCTCGATACATAAACGGGTCTCTCTGGTTAGACCAGATCTGAGCCTGGGAGCTCTCTGGCTAAC
TAGGGAACCCACTGCTTAAGCCTCAATAAAGCTTGCCTTGAGTGCTTCAAGTAGTGTGTGCCCGTCTGTT
GTGTGACTCTGGTAACTAGAGATCCCTCAGACCCTTTTAGTCAGTGTGGAAAATCTCTAGCAGTGGCGCC
CGAACAGGGACTTGAAAGCGAAAGGGAAACCAGAGGAGCTCTCTCGACGCAGGACTCGGCTTGCTGAAGC
GCGCACGGCAAGAGGCGAGGGGCGGCGACTGGTGAGTACGCCAAAAATTTTGACTAGCGGAGGCTAGAAG
GAGAGAGATGGGTGCGAGAGCGTCAGTATTAAGCGGGGGAGAATTAGATCGCGATGGGAAAAAATTCGGT
TAAGGCCAGGGGGAAAGAAAAAATATAAATTAAAACATATAGTATGGGCAAGCAGGGAGCTAGAACGATT
CGCAGTTAATCCTGGCCTGTTAGAAACATCAGAAGGCTGTAGACAAATACTGGGACAGCTACAACCATCC
CTTCAGACAGGATCAGAAGAACTTAGATCATTATATAATACAGTAGCAACCCTCTATTGTGTGCATCAAA
GGATAGAGATAAAAGACACCAAGGAAGCTTTAGACAAGATAGAGGAAGAGCAAAACAAAAGTAAGACCAC
CGCACAGCAAGCGGCCGCTGATCTTCAGACCTGGAGGAGGAGATATGAGGGACAATTGGAGAAGTGAATT
ATATAAATATAAAGTAGTAAAAATTGAACCATTAGGAGTAGCACCCACCAAGGCAAAGAGAAGAGTGGTG
CAGAGAGAAAAAAGAGCAGTGGGAATAGGAGCTTTGTTCCTTGGGTTCTTGGGAGCAGCAGGAAGCACTA
TGGGCGCAGCGTCAATGACGCTGACGGTACAGGCCAGACAATTATTGTCTGGTATAGTGCAGCAGCAGAA
CAATTTGCTGAGGGCTATTGAGGCGCAACAGCATCTGTTGCAACTCACAGTCTGGGGCATCAAGCAGCTC
CAGGCAAGAATCCTGGCTGTGGAAAGATACCTAAAGGATCAACAGCTCCTGGGGATTTGGGGTTGCTCTG
GAAAACTCATTTGCACCACTGCTGTGCCTTGGAATGCTAGTTGGAGTAATAAATCTCTGGAACAGATTTG
GAATCACACGACCTGGATGGAGTGGGACAGAGAAATTAACAATTACACAAGCTTAATACACTCCTTAATT
GAAGAATCGCAAAACCAGCAAGAAAAGAATGAACAAGAATTATTGGAATTAGATAAATGGGCAAGTTTGT
GGAATTGGTTTAACATAACAAATTGGCTGTGGTATATAAAATTATTCATAATGATAGTAGGAGGCTTGGT
AGGTTTAAGAATAGTTTTTGCTGTACTTTCTATAGTGAATAGAGTTAGGCAGGGATATTCACCATTATCG
TTTCAGACCCACCTCCCAACCCCGAGGGGACCCATGCATTGCATCTCAATTAGTCAGCAACCAGGTGTGG
AAAGTCCCCAGGCTCCCCAGCAGGCAGAAGTATGCAAAGCATGCGTCTCAATTAGTCAGCAACCATAGTC
CCGCCCCTAACTCCGCCCATCCCGCCCCTAACTCCGCCCAGTTCCGCCCATTCTCCGCCCCATGGCTGAC
TAATTTTTTTTATTTATGCAGAGGCCGAGGCCGCCTCGGCCTCTGAGCTATTCCAGAAGTAGTGAGGAGG
CTTTTTTGGAGGCCTAGGCTTTTGCAAAAAGCTTTCTAGAGGTACCACCGGAGCTTACCATGACCGAGTA
CAAGCCCACGGTGCGCCTCGCCACCCGCGACGACGTCCCCAGGGCCGTACGCACCCTCGCCGCCGCGTTC
GCCGACTACCCCGCCACGCGCCACACCGTCGATCCGGACCGCCACATCGAGCGGGTCACCGAGCTGCAAG
AACTCTTCCTCACGCGCGTCGGGCTCGACATCGGCAAGGTGTGGGTCGCGGACGACGGCGCCGCCGTGGC
GGTCTGGACCACGCCGGAGAGCGTCGAAGCGGGGGCGGTGTTCGCCGAGATCGGCCCGCGCATGGCCGAG
TTGAGCGGTTCCCGGCTGGCCGCGCAGCAACAGATGGAAGGCCTCCTGGCGCCGCACCGGCCCAAGGAGC
CCGCGTGGTTCCTGGCCACCGTCGGCGTCTCGCCCGACCACCAGGGCAAGGGTCTGGGCAGCGCCGTCGT
GCTCCCCGGAGTGGAGGCGGCCGAGCGCGCCGGGGTGCCCGCCTTCCTGGAGACCTCCGCGCCCCGCAAC
CTCCCCTTCTACGAGCGGCTCGGCTTCACCGTCACCGCCGACGTCGAGGTGCCCGAAGGACCGCGCACCT
GGTGCATGACCCGCAAGCCCGGTGCCAGTTAACGAATTCTAGATCTTGAGACAAATGGCAGTATTCATCC
ACAATTTTAAAAGAAAAGGGGGGATTGGGGGGTACAGTGCAGGGGAAAGAATAGTAGACATAATAGCAAC
AGACATACAAACTAAAGAATTACAAAAACAAATTACAAAAATTCAAAATTTTCGGGTTTATTACAGGGAC
AGCAGAGATCCACTTTGGCGCCGGCTCGAGGCCTGCAGGTGCAAAGATGGATAAAGTTTTAAACAGAGAG
GAATCTTTGCAGCTAATGGACCTTCTAGGTCTTGAAAGGAGTGGGAATTGGCTCCGGTGCCCGTCAGTGG
GCAGAGCGCACATCGCCCACAGTCCCCGAGAAGTTGGGGGGAGGGGTCGGCAATTGAACCGGTGCCTAGA
GAAGGTGGCGCGGGGTAAACTGGGAAAGTGATGTCGTGTACTGGCTCCGCCTTTTTCCCGAGGGTGGGGG
AGAACCGTATATAAGTGCAGTAGTCGCCGTGAACGTTCTTTTTCGCAACGGGTTTGCCGCCAGAACACAG
GTAAGTGCCGTGTGTGGTTCCCGCGGGCCTGGCCTCTTTACGGGTTATGGCCCTTGCGTGCCTTGAATTA
CTTCCACCTGGCTGCAGTACGTGATTCTTGATCCCGAGCTTCGGGTTGGAAGTGGGTGGGAGAGTTCGAG
GCCTTGCGCTTAAGGAGCCCCTTCGCCTCGTGCTTGAGTTGAGGCCTGGCCTGGGCGCTGGGGCCGCCGC
GTGCGAATCTGGTGGCACCTTCGCGCCTGTCTCGCTGCTTTCGATAAGTCTCTAGCCATTTAAAATTTTT
GATGACCTGCTGCGACGCTTTTTTTCTGGCAAGATAGTCTTGTAAATGCGGGCCAAGATCTGCACACTGG
TATTTCGGTTTTTGGGGCCGCGGGCGGCGACGGGGCCCGTGCGTCCCAGCGCACATGTTCGGCGAGGCGG
GGCCTGCGAGCGCGGCCACCGAGAATCGGACGGGGGTAGTCTCAAGCTGGCCGGCCTGCTCTGGTGCCTG
GCCTCGCGCCGCCGTGTATCGCCCCGCCCTGGGCGGCAAGGCTGGCCCGGTCGGCACCAGTTGCGTGAGC
GGAAAGATGGCCGCTTCCCGGCCCTGCTGCAGGGAGCTCAAAATGGAGGACGCGGCGCTCGGGAGAGCGG
GCGGGTGAGTCACCCACACAAAGGAAAAGGGCCTTTCCGTCCTCAGCCGTCGCTTCATGTGACTCCACGG
AGTACCGGGCGCCGTCCAGGCACCTCGATTAGTTCTCGAGCTTTTGGAGTACGTCGTCTTTAGGTTGGGG
GGAGGGGTTTTATGCGATGGAGTTTCCCCACACTGAGTGGGTGGAGACTGAAGTTAGGCCAGCTTGGCAC
TTGATGTAATTCTCCTTGGAATTTGCCCTTTTTGAGTTTGGATCTTGGTTCATTCTCAAGCCTCAGACAG
TGGTTCAAAGTTTTTTTCTTCCATTTCAGGTGTCGTGAGGCTAGCACCGCCACCATGTTCCGAGACTTCG
GGGAACCCGGCCCGAGCTCCGGGAACGGCGGCGGGTACGGCGGCCCCGCGCAGCCCCCGGCCGCAGCGCA
GGCAGCCCAGCAGAAGTTCCACCTGGTGCCAAGCATCAACACCATGAGTGGCAGTCAGGAGCTGCAGTGG
ATGGTACAGCCTCATTTCCTGGGGCCCAGCAGTTACCCCAGGCCTCTGACCTACCCTCAGTACAGCCCCC
CACAACCCCGGCCAGGAGTCATCCGGGCCCTGGGGCCGCCTCCAGGGGTACGTCGAAGGCCTTGTGAACA
GCCCGGAGGAAGAGGAGCGCCGCCGAGTAAGGCGCGAGCGGAACAAGCTGGCTGCGGCCAAGTGCAGGAA
CCGGAGGAAGGAACTGACCGACTTCCTGCAGGCGGAGACTAGTAATGAACTAGTCCGTAACTTGAAAGTA
TTTCGATTTCTTGGCTTTATATATCTTGTGGAAAGGACGACAACAATAGCGGCAAGGCCGATGGACGCGT
TAAGTCGACAATCAACCTCTGGATTACAAAATTTGTGAAAGATTGACTGGTATTCTTAACTATGTTGCTC
CTTTTACGCTATGTGGATACGCTGCTTTAATGCCTTTGTATCATGCTATTGCTTCCCGTATGGCTTTCAT
TTTCTCCTCCTTGTATAAATCCTGGTTGCTGTCTCTTTATGAGGAGTTGTGGCCCGTTGTCAGGCAACGT
GGCGTGGTGTGCACTGTGTTTGCTGACGCAACCCCCACTGGTTGGGGCATTGCCACCACCTGTCAGCTCC
TTTCCGGGACTTTCGCTTTCCCCCTCCCTATTGCCACGGCGGAACTCATCGCCGCCTGCCTTGCCCGCTG
CTGGACAGGGGCTCGGCTGTTGGGCACTGACAATTCCGTGGTGTTGTCGGGGAAATCATCGTCCTTTCCT
TGGCTGCTCGCCTGTGTTGCCACCTGGATTCTGCGCGGGACGTCCTTCTGCTACGTCCCTTCGGCCCTCA
ATCCAGCGGACCTTCCTTCCCGCGGCCTGCTGCCGGCTCTGCGGCCTCTTCCGCGTCTTCGCCTTCGCCC
TCAGACGAGTCGGATCTCCCTTTGGGCCGCCTCCCCGCGTCGACTTTAAGACCAATGACTTACAAGGCAG
CTGTAGATCTTAGCCACTTTTTAAAAGAAAAGGGGGGACTGGAAGGGCTAATTCACTCCCAACGAAGACA
AGATCTGCTTTTTGCTTGTACTGGGTCTCTCTGGTTAGACCAGATCTGAGCCTGGGAGCTCTCTGGCTAA
CTAGGGAACCCACTGCTTAAGCCTCAATAAAGCTTGCCTTGAGTGCTTCAAGTAGTGTGTGCCCGTCTGT
TGTGTGACTCTGGTAACTAGAGATCCCTCAGACCCTTTTAGTCAGTGTGGAAAATCTCTAGCAGTACGTA
TAGTAGTTCATGTCATCTTATTATTCAGTATTTATAACTTGCAAAGAAATGAATATCAGAGAGTGAGAGG
AACTTGTTTATTGCAGCTTATAATGGTTACAAATAAAGCAATAGCATCACAAATTTCACAAATAAAGCAT
TTTTTTCACTGCATTCTAGTTGTGGTTTGTCCAAACTCATCAATGTATCTTATCATGTCTGGCTCTAGCT
ATCCCGCCCCTAACTCCGCCCATCCCGCCCCTAACTCCGCCCAGTTCCGCCCATTCTCCGCCCCATGGCT
GACTAATTTTTTTTATTTATGCAGAGGCCGAGGCCGCCTCGGCCTCTGAGCTATTCCAGAAGTAGTGAGG
AGGCTTTTTTGGAGGCCTAGGGACGTACCCAATTCGCCCTATAGTGAGTCGTATTACGCGCGCTCACTGG
CCGTCGTTTTACAACGTCGTGACTGGGAAAACCCTGGCGTTACCCAACTTAATCGCCTTGCAGCACATCC
CCCTTTCGCCAGCTGGCGTAATAGCGAAGAGGCCCGCACCGATCGCCCTTCCCAACAGTTGCGCAGCCTG
AATGGCGAATGGG
[124 nt withheld, positions 6104-6227]
C
[91 nt withheld, positions 6229-6319]
A
[49 nt withheld, positions 6321-6369]
CCTTTGACGTTGGAGTCCACGTTCTTT
[37 nt withheld, positions 6397-6433]
ACCCTATCTCGGTCTATTCTTTTGATTTATAAGGGATTTTGCCGATTTCGGCCTATTGGTTAAAAAATGA
GCTGATTTAACAAAAATTTAACGCGAATTTTAACAAAATATTAACGCTTACAATTTAGGTGGCACTTTTC
GGGGAAATGTGCGCGGAACCCCTATTTGTTTATTTTTCTAAATACATTCAAATATGTATCCGCTCATGAG
ACAATAACCCTGATAAATGCTTCAATAATATTGAAAAAGGAAGAGTATGAGTATTCAACATTTCCGTGTC
GCCCTTATTCCCTTTTTTGCGGCATTTTGCCTTCCTGTTTTTGCTCACCCAGAAACGCTGGTGAAAGTAA
AAGATGCTGAAGATCAGTTGGGTGCACGAGTGGGTTACATCGAACTGGATCTCAACAGCGGTAAGATCCT
TGAGAGTTTTCGCCCCGAAGAACGTTTTCCAATGATGAGCACTTTTAAAGTTCTGCTATGTGGCGCGGTA
TTATCCCGTATTGACGCCGGGCAAGAGCAACTCGGTCGCCGCATACACTATTCTCAGAATGACTTGGTTG
AGTACTCACCAGTCACAGAAAAGCATCTTACGGATGGCATGACAGTAAGAGAATTATGCAGTGCTGCCAT
AACCATGAGTGATAACACTGCGGCCAACTTACTTCTGACAACGATCGGAGGACCGAAGGAGCTAACCGCT
TTTTTGCACAACATGGGGGATCATGTAACTCGCCTTGATCGTTGGGAACCGGAGCTGAATGAAGCCATAC
CAAACGACGAGCGTGACACCACGATGCCTGTAGCAATGGCAACAACGTTGCGCAAACTATTAACTGGCGA
ACTACTTACTCTAGCTTCCCGGCAACAATTAATAGACTGGATGGAGGCGGATAAAGTTGCAGGACCACTT
CTGCGCTCGGCCCTTCCGGCTGGCTGGTTTATTGCTGATAAATCTGGAGCCGGTGAGCGTGGGTCTCGCG
GTATCATTGCAGCACTGGGGCCAGATGGTAAGCCCTCCCGTATCGTAGTTATCTACACGACGGGGAGTCA
GGCAACTATGGATGAACGAAATAGACAGATCGCTGAGATAGGTGCCTCACTGATTAAGCATTGGTAACTG
TCAGACCAAGTTTACTCATATATACTTTAGATTGATTTAAAACTTCATTTTTAATTTAAAAGGATCTAGG
TGAAGATCCTTTTTGATAATCTCATGACCAAAATCCCTTAACGTGAGTTTTCGTTCCACTGAGCGTCAGA
CCCCGTAGAAAAGATCAAAGGATCTTCTTGAGATCCTTTTTTTCTGCGCGTAATCTGCTGCTTGCAAACA
AAAAAACCACCGCTACCAGCGGTGGTTTGTTTGCCGGATCAAGAGCTACCAACTCTTTTTCCGAAGGTAA
CTGGCTTCAGCAGAGCGCAGATACCAAATACTGTTCTTCTAGTGTAGCCGTAGTTAGGCCACCACTTCAA
GAACTCTGTAGCACCGCCTACATACCTCGCTCTGCTAATCCTGTTACCAGTGGCTGCTGCCAGTGGCGAT
AAGTCGTGTCTTACCGGGTTGGACTCAAGACGATAGTTACCGGATAAGGCGCAGCGGTCGGGCTGAACGG
GGGGTTCGTGCACACAGCCCAGCTTGGAGCGAACGACCTACACCGAACTGAGATACCTACAGCGTGAGCT
ATGAGAAAGCGCCACGCTTCCCGAAGGGAGAAAGGCGGACAGGTATCCGGTAAGCGGCAGGGTCGGAACA
GGAGAGCGCACGAGGGAGCTTCCAGGGGGAAACGCCTGGTATCTTTATAGTCCTGTCGGGTTTCGCCACC
TCTGACTTGAGCGTCGATTTTTGTGATGCTCGTCAGGGGGGCGGAGCCTATGGAAAAACGCCAGCAACGC
GGCCTTTTTACGGTTCCTGGCCTTTTGCTGGCCTTTTGCTCACATGTTCTTTCCTGCGTTATCCCCTGAT
TCTGTGGATAACCGTATTACCGCCTTTGAGTGAGCTGATACCGCTCGCCGCAGCCGAACGACCGAGCGCA
GCGAGTCAGTGAGCGAGGAAGCGGAAGAGCGCCCAATACGCAAACCGCCTCTCCCCGCGCGTTGGCCGAT
TCATTAATGCAGCTGGCACGACAGGTTTCCCGACTGGAAAGCGGGCAGTGAGCGCAACGCAATTAATGTG
AGTTAGCTCACTCATTAGGCACCCCAGGCTTTACACTTTATGCTTCCGGCTCGTATGTTGTGTGGAATTG
TGAGCGGATAACAATTTCACACAGGAAACAGCTATGACCATGATTACGCCAAGCGCGCAATTAACCCTCA
CTAAAGGGAACAAAAGCTGGAGCTGCAAGC
Features (pLannotate 1.2.2; 32 found; start..end, strand, type, name):
      5..231     +  promoter       RSV promoter: Rous sarcoma virus enhancer/promoter
    232..412     +  LTR            5' LTR (truncated): truncated 5' long terminal repeat (LTR) from HIV-1
    459..584     +  misc_feature   HIV-1 Ψ: packaging signal of human immunodeficiency virus type 1
    568..931     +  CDS            HIV-1 gag (fragment): gag protein from human immunodeficiency virus 1; gag
   1077..1310    +  misc_feature   RRE: The Rev response element (RRE) of HIV-1 allows for Rev-dependent mRNA export from the nucleus to the cytoplasm.
   1687..1713    +  CDS            Rev (fragment): human immunodeficiency virus 1 (HIV-1) Rev protein; rev; enhances nuclear export of unspliced and incompletely spliced viral mRNAs
   1720..1743    +  promoter       SV40 promoter (fragment): SV40 early promoter
   1744..1815    +  promoter       SV40 promoter (fragment): SV40 enhancer and early promoter
   1839..1974    +  rep_origin     SV40 ori: SV40 origin of replication
   2020..2616    +  CDS            PuroR (fragment): puromycin N-acetyltransferase; pac from Streptomyces; confers resistance to puromycin
   2665..2782    +  misc_feature   cPPT/CTS: central polypurine tract and central termination sequence of HIV-1
   2847..2913    +  CDS            small t antigen (fragment): SV40 (simian virus 40) small t antigen
   2920..4098    +  promoter       EF-1α promoter: strong constitutive promoter for human elongation factor EF-1α
   4115..4411    +  CDS            FOSL1 (fragment): FOSL1_HUMAN - Also known as FRA1. Experimental evidence at protein level: Swiss-Prot protein existence level 1. From Homo sapiens (Human).
   4410..4520    +  CDS            FOSL1 (fragment): FOSL1_HUMAN - Also known as FRA1. Experimental evidence at protein level: Swiss-Prot protein existence level 1. From Homo sapiens (Human).
   4535..4588    +  promoter       U6 promoter (fragment): RNA polymerase III promoter for human U6 snRNA
   4630..5218    +  misc_feature   WPRE: woodchuck hepatitis virus posttranscriptional regulatory element
   5269..5288    +  misc_feature   cPPT/CTS (fragment): central polypurine tract and central termination sequence of HIV-1
   5290..5523    +  LTR            3' LTR (ΔU3): self-inactivating 3' long terminal repeat (LTR) from HIV-1
   5601..5722    +  polyA_signal   SV40 poly(A) signal: SV40 polyadenylation signal
   5762..5897    +  rep_origin     SV40 ori: SV40 origin of replication
   5918..5936    -  promoter       T7 promoter: promoter for bacteriophage T7 RNA polymerase
   5944..6099    +  CDS            lacZα (fragment): LacZα fragment of β-galactosidase; lacZ fragment
   6104..6532    +  rep_origin     f1 ori (sequence partly withheld): f1 bacteriophage origin of replication; arrow indicates direction of (+) strand synthesis
   6585..6689    +  promoter       AmpR promoter: bla
   6690..7550    +  CDS            AmpR: β-lactamase; bla; confers resistance to ampicillin, carbenicillin, and related antibiotics
   7721..8309    +  rep_origin     ori: high-copy-number ColE1/pMB1/pBR322/pUC origin of replication
   8492..8584    +  CDS            lacI (fragment): lac repressor; lacI; The lac repressor binds to the lac operator to inhibit transcription in E. coli. This inhibition can be relieved by adding lactose or isopropyl-β-D-thiogalactopyranoside (IPTG).
   8597..8618    +  protein_bind   CAP binding site: CAP binding activates transcription in the presence of cAMP. E. coli catabolite activator protein
   8633..8663    +  promoter       lac promoter: promoter for the E. coli lac operon
   8671..8687    +  protein_bind   lac operator: The lac repressor binds to the lac operator to inhibit transcription in E. coli. This inhibition can be relieved by adding lactose or isopropyl-β-D-thiogalactopyranoside (IPTG). lac repressor encoded by lacI
   8732..8750    +  promoter       T3 promoter: promoter for bacteriophage T3 RNA polymerase
