[The description below was written by a language model from this plasmid's Addgene catalogue record and pLannotate feature annotations shown in this document.]
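Description:
TFORF1492 is a third-generation-style, self-inactivating lentiviral expression plasmid built on the pLX_TRC317 backbone and carrying a human FOSL1 (FRA1) open reading frame. It belongs to a barcoded transcription factor ORF collection in which each ORF is paired with a unique 24-bp barcode, so that individual factors can be identified by sequencing in pooled overexpression screens. In bacteria the plasmid is maintained by a high-copy ColE1/pUC-type origin and selected through the AmpR β-lactamase gene. An f1 origin and remnants of a lac/lacZα cloning region flanked by T7 and T3 promoters are also present in the backbone. The depositor warns that recombination can occur, as is common for LTR-containing plasmids.

The viral genome is transcribed from an RSV promoter fused to a truncated HIV-1 5' LTR, and is followed by the Ψ packaging signal with a partial gag sequence and the Rev response element. It ends in a ΔU3 3' LTR, which disables LTR promoter activity after integration, with an SV40 poly(A) signal downstream. Within this unit, an SV40 early promoter/origin drives puromycin N-acetyltransferase for selection of transduced mammalian cells. A cPPT/CTS element comes next, and the strong constitutive EF-1α promoter then drives FOSL1. The recorded insert is 509 bp and is annotated as two adjoining FOSL1 fragments, consistent with the short transcript isoform cited in the depositor comments rather than the full-length protein. A WPRE downstream enhances transcript expression. The barcode is not annotated in the feature table; a short U6 promoter fragment detected between the ORF and WPRE is probably a residual or primer-binding sequence rather than a functional promoter. The construct is used to produce lentivirus for stable FOSL1 overexpression, for example in directed-differentiation screens.
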