Addgene plasmid #144179: TFORF1492
Purpose: Lentiviral vector for overexpressing transcription factor ORFs with unique 24-bp barcodes. Barcodes facilitate identification of transcription factors in pooled screens.
Depositing lab: Feng Zhang. Depositing organization: Broad Institute. Publication: A transcription factor atlas of directed differentiation. Joung J, Ma S, Tay T, Geiger-Schuller KR, Kirchgatterer PC, Verdine VK, Guo B, Arias-Garcia MA, Allen WE, Singh A, Kuksenko O, Abudayyeh OO, Gootenberg JS, Fu Z, Macrae RK, Buenrostro JD, Regev A, Zhang F. Cell. 2023 Jan 5;186(1):209-229.e26. doi: 10.1016/j.cell.2022.11.026. PubMed 36608654.
Backbone
  Vector backbone: pLX_TRC317
  Backbone manufacturer: Broad Institute Genetic Perturbation Platform
  Backbone size w/o insert (bp): 8264
  Vector type: Mammalian Expression, Lentiviral
  Selectable markers: Puromycin
Growth in bacteria
  Bacterial resistance: Ampicillin, 100 μg/mL
  Growth temperature: 37°C
  Growth strain: NEB Stable
  Copy number: High Copy
Gene/Insert
  Gene/Insert name: FOSL1
  Species: H. sapiens (human)
  Insert size (bp): 509
  Entrez Gene: FOSL1 (a.k.a. FRA, FRA1, fra-1)
  Promoter: EF1a
  Cloning method: Unknown
  Sequencing primers: 5′ GGGTGGAGACTGAAGTTAGGCCAG; 3′ CACATAGCGTAAAAGGAGCAACATAG
Terms and licenses: Academic/Nonprofit Terms; Industry Terms: Not Available to Industry
Depositor comments: NM_001300855,ENST00000532401 . The transcription factor ORF portion of this plasmid was synthesized by Genewiz. Please test multiple small colonies in case of plasmid recombination. To make this collection available in a timely manner, a portion of this collection was not fully sequenced by Addgene. If an Addgene verified full plasmid sequence is not available, please contact us prior to placing an order to request the full sequence.
How to cite: TFORF1492 was a gift from Feng Zhang (Addgene plasmid # 144179 ; http://n2t.net/addgene:144179 ; RRID:Addgene_144179)
