>Addgene plasmid #144179 | TFORF1492 | depositor partial sequence | sequence record 284652 | Insert
ACCGCCACCATGTTCCGAGACTTCGGGGAACCCGGCCCGAGCTCCGGGAACGGCGGCGGGTACGGCGGCC
CCGCGCAGCCCCCGGCCGCAGCGCAGGCAGCCCAGCAGAAGTTCCACCTGGTGCCAAGCATCAACACCAT
GAGTGGCAGTCAGGAGCTGCAGTGGATGGTACAGCCTCATTTCCTGGGGCCCAGCAGTTACCCCAGGCCT
CTGACCTACCCTCAGTACAGCCCCCCACAACCCCGGCCAGGAGTCATCCGGGCCCTGGGGCCGCCTCCAG
GGGTACGTCGAAGGCCTTGTGAACAGCCCGGAGGAAGAGGAGCGCCGCCGAGTAAGGCGCGAGCGGAACA
AGCTGGCTGCGGCCAAGTGCAGGAACCGGAGGAAGGAACTGACCGACTTCCTGCAGGCGGAGACTAGTAA
TGAACTAGTCCGTAACTTGAAAGTATTTCGATTTCTTGGCTTTATATATCTTGTGGAAAGGACGACAACA
ATAGCGGCAAGGCCGATGG
