>Addgene plasmid #144179 | TFORF1492 | depositor partial sequence | sequence record 284653 | Barcode
CAACAATAGCGGCAAGGCCGATGG
